Addgene plasmid #128609: uORF1-Mreinit- 36xMashTag-BFP-3xStop-24xPP7 (uORF-MashTag reporter)
Purpose: Expresses uORF1 -36xMashTag with MoonTag as readout for reinitiation, followed by BFP linker and 24 repeats of PP7 hairpins in 3’ UTR.
Depositing lab: Marvin Tanenbaum. Depositing organization: Hubrecht Institute. Publication: Multi-Color Single-Molecule Imaging Uncovers Extensive Heterogeneity in mRNA Decoding. Boersma S, Khuperkar D, Verhagen BMP, Sonneveld S, Grimm JB, Lavis LD, Tanenbaum ME. Cell. 2019 Jun 5. pii: S0092-8674(19)30499-4. doi: 10.1016/j.cell.2019.05.001. PubMed 31178119.
Backbone
  Vector backbone: pcDNA4/TO
  Vector type: Mammalian Expression
  Selectable markers: Zeocin
Growth in bacteria
  Bacterial resistance: Ampicillin, 100 μg/mL
  Growth temperature: 37°C
  Growth strain: DH5alpha
  Copy number: Unknown
Gene/Insert
  Gene/Insert name: uORF1-36xMashTag
  Promoter: Pcmv
  Cloning method: Gibson Cloning
  Sequencing primers: 5′ cgcaaatgggcggtaggcgtg
Terms and licenses: Academic/Nonprofit Terms; Industry Terms: Not Available to Industry
Depositor comments: The plasmid has 24 repeats of PP7 hairpins in 3'UTR.
How to cite: uORF1-Mreinit- 36xMashTag-BFP-3xStop-24xPP7 (uORF-MashTag reporter) was a gift from Marvin Tanenbaum (Addgene plasmid # 128609 ; http://n2t.net/addgene:128609 ; RRID:Addgene_128609)
