[The description below was written by a language model from this plasmid's Addgene catalogue record and pLannotate feature annotations shown in this document.]
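Description:
uORF1-Mreinit-36xMashTag-BFP-3xStop-24xPP7 (the uORF-MashTag reporter) is an 11.3 kb mammalian expression plasmid built on pcDNA4/TO. It is propagated in E. coli through a high-copy ColE1/pUC-type origin with ampicillin selection (AmpR under its own promoter), and it also retains an f1 origin. For mammalian cells it carries a Zeocin resistance cassette in which BleoR is driven by the SV40 early promoter, with an EM7 promoter for bacterial expression, and terminated by the SV40 poly(A) signal.

The reporter transcript is driven by the CMV enhancer/promoter. The short tet-operator-like fragments annotated immediately downstream are consistent with the tetracycline-operator arrangement of the pcDNA4/TO backbone, which allows repression in cells expressing Tet repressor. The insert places an upstream open reading frame (uORF1) ahead of a 36-repeat MashTag array. According to the record, MoonTag signal from this array serves as the readout for translation reinitiation after the uORF. The automated annotation detects only isolated GCN4 (SunTag-type) peptide fragments in this region, so most of the repeat array is unannotated and its internal organisation, including reading-frame assignments, cannot be read from the table. A TagBFP coding sequence follows as a linker, then three stop codons. The 3' UTR holds 24 PP7 hairpins; the regularly spaced "MCS fragment" hits in this region are probably spurious matches to spacers in that repeat array. The transcript ends at the bGH poly(A) signal.

PP7 hairpins are bound by PP7 coat protein fusions, which allows individual mRNAs to be labelled or tethered, while nascent peptide epitopes are bound by fluorescent antibody-type probes. The construct is therefore suited to multi-colour single-molecule imaging of translation, here for measuring uORF-dependent reinitiation on individual mRNAs.
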