Features (pLannotate 1.2.2; 36 found; start..end, strand, type, name):
     28..80      -  misc_feature   bom (fragment): basis of mobility region from pBR322
    235..614     +  enhancer       CMV enhancer: human cytomegalovirus immediate early enhancer
    615..818     +  promoter       CMV promoter: human cytomegalovirus (CMV) immediate early promoter
    820..839     +  promoter       PLtetO-1 promoter (fragment): modified phage lambda PL promoter with tet operator sites (Lutz and Bujard, 1997)
    841..860     +  promoter       PLtetO-1 promoter (fragment): modified phage lambda PL promoter with tet operator sites (Lutz and Bujard, 1997)
    868..901     +  promoter       TRE3GV promoter (fragment): 3rd-generation Tet-responsive promoter that can be activated by binding of Tet-On® 3G, optimized for retroviral and lentiviral vectors
   1170..1226    +  CDS            GCN4 (fragment): GCN4_YEAST - Also known as AAS101 From Saccharomyces cerevisiae (strain ATCC 204508 / S288c) (Baker's yeast).
   2549..2578    +  CDS            GCN4_v1 (fragment): GCN4 peptide that allows binding to an scFv-GFP fusion protein (Tanenbaum et al., 2014)
   5006..5701    +  CDS            TagBFP: TagBFP is a basic (constitutively fluorescent) blue fluorescent protein published in 2008, derived from Entacmaea quadricolor. It is reported to be a very rapidly-maturing monomer with very low acid sensitivity.
   5801..5819    -  misc_feature   MCS (fragment): pUC18/19 multiple cloning site
   5922..5940    -  misc_feature   MCS (fragment): pUC18/19 multiple cloning site
   6043..6061    -  misc_feature   MCS (fragment): pUC18/19 multiple cloning site
   6164..6182    -  misc_feature   MCS (fragment): pUC18/19 multiple cloning site
   6285..6303    -  misc_feature   MCS (fragment): pUC18/19 multiple cloning site
   6406..6424    -  misc_feature   MCS (fragment): pUC18/19 multiple cloning site
   6527..6545    -  misc_feature   MCS (fragment): pUC18/19 multiple cloning site
   6648..6666    -  misc_feature   MCS (fragment): pUC18/19 multiple cloning site
   6769..6787    -  misc_feature   MCS (fragment): pUC18/19 multiple cloning site
   6890..6908    -  misc_feature   MCS (fragment): pUC18/19 multiple cloning site
   7011..7029    -  misc_feature   MCS (fragment): pUC18/19 multiple cloning site
   7132..7150    -  misc_feature   MCS (fragment): pUC18/19 multiple cloning site
   7303..7527    +  polyA_signal   bGH poly(A) signal: bovine growth hormone polyadenylation signal
   7531..7552    +  promoter       SV40 promoter (fragment): SV40 enhancer and early promoter
   7573..8001    +  rep_origin     f1 ori (sequence partly withheld): f1 bacteriophage origin of replication; arrow indicates direction of (+) strand synthesis
   8015..8344    +  promoter       SV40 promoter: SV40 enhancer and early promoter
   8392..8439    +  promoter       EM7 promoter: synthetic bacterial promoter&nbsp
   8458..8832    +  CDS            BleoR: antibiotic-binding protein; Sh ble from Streptoalloteichus hindustanus; confers resistance to bleomycin, phleomycin, and Zeocin™
   8842..8967    +  CDS            ble (fragment): BLE_KLEPN - Experimental evidence at protein level: Swiss-Prot protein existence level 1. Binding protein with a strong affinity to the bleomycin family of antibiotics. Binds to CL990; an antimitotic-antibiotic compound. From Klebsiella pneumoniae.
   8962..9083    +  polyA_signal   SV40 poly(A) signal: SV40 polyadenylation signal
   9154..9176    -  protein_bind   lac operator (fragment): The lac repressor binds to the lac operator to inhibit transcription in E. coli. This inhibition can be relieved by adding lactose or isopropyl-β-D-thiogalactopyranoside (IPTG). lac repressor encoded by lacI
   9180..9210    -  promoter       lac promoter: promoter for the E. coli lac operon
   9225..9246    -  protein_bind   CAP binding site: CAP binding activates transcription in the presence of cAMP. E. coli catabolite activator protein
   9259..9351    -  CDS            lacI (fragment): lac repressor; lacI; The lac repressor binds to the lac operator to inhibit transcription in E. coli. This inhibition can be relieved by adding lactose or isopropyl-β-D-thiogalactopyranoside (IPTG).
   9534..10122   -  rep_origin     ori: high-copy-number ColE1/pMB1/pBR322/pUC origin of replication
  10293..11153   -  CDS            AmpR: β-lactamase; bla; confers resistance to ampicillin, carbenicillin, and related antibiotics
  11154..11258   -  promoter       AmpR promoter: bla
>Addgene plasmid #128609 | uORF1-Mreinit- 36xMashTag-BFP-3xStop-24xPP7 (uORF-MashTag reporter) | addgene full sequence | sequence record 254162 | Addgene NGS Result
GACGGATCGGGAGATCTCCCGATCCCCTATGGTGCACTCTCAGTACAATCTGCTCTGATGCCGCATAGTT
AAGCCAGTATCTGCTCCCTGCTTGTGTGTTGGAGGTCGCTGAGTAGTGCGCGAGCAAAATTTAAACTACA
ACAAGGCAAGGCTTGACCGACAATTGCATGAAGAATCTGCTTAGGGTTAGGCGTTTTGCGCTGCTTCGCG
ATGTACGGGCCAGATATACGCGTTGACATTGATTATTGACTAGTTATTAATAGTAATCAATTACGGGGTC
ATTAGTTCATAGCCCATATATGGAGTTCCGCGTTACATAACTTACGGTAAATGGCCCGCCTGGCTGACCG
CCCAACGACCCCCGCCCATTGACGTCAATAATGACGTATGTTCCCATAGTAACGCCAATAGGGACTTTCC
ATTGACGTCAATGGGTGGAGTATTTACGGTAAACTGCCCACTTGGCAGTACATCAAGTGTATCATATGCC
AAGTACGCCCCCTATTGACGTCAATGACGGTAAATGGCCCGCCTGGCATTATGCCCAGTACATGACCTTA
TGGGACTTTCCTACTTGGCAGTACATCTACGTATTAGTCATCGCTATTACCATGGTGATGCGGTTTTGGC
AGTACATCAATGGGCGTGGATAGCGGTTTGACTCACGGGGATTTCCAAGTCTCCACCCCATTGACGTCAA
TGGGAGTTTGTTTTGGCACCAAAATCAACGGGACTTTCCAAAATGTCGTAACAACTCCGCCCCATTGACG
CAAATGGGCGGTAGGCGTGTACGGTGGGAGGTCTATATAAGCAGAGCTCTCCCTATCAGTGATAGAGATC
TCCCTATCAGTGATAGAGATCGTCGACGAGCTCGTTTAGTGAACCGTCAGATCGCCTGGAGACGCCATCC
ACGCTGTTTTGACCTCCATAGAAGACACCGGGACCGATCCAGCCTCCGTCCGGACCTCAGCTTCAGGCGG
CTGCAACGGCTACTCACAGGCCAGTCAGTACATCGATTGCCACCATGGACCTCTCAACTTCTCGTCGCCA
CCATGGGGACCCTCTGCTGCGCTAAGATATCATCTGCTCATTCACCAACTTCCTCCTCCGTCAGCCGTTC
GAAAGCTTGCCACCATGGGCGCCATCATACACGCGGCCGCACCGGTCAAGAAGAACTTCTCAGCAAGAAT
TATCATTTGGAGAACGAAGTGGCTCGTCTCAAGAAACAAGAACGAGCAAGAATTACTGGAATTGGACAAG
TGGGCAAGCCTCCAGAAGAACTGCTTTCAAAGAATTACCACCTGGAAAACGAGGTTGCCAGACTCAAAAA
GCAAGAACGAGCAGGAACTCCTCGAACTCGACAAGTGGGCTTCTCTCCAGAGGAGTTACTCAGCAAAAAT
TATCATTTGGAGAACGAAGTTGCACGACTCAAGAAAGAAAAACGAACAGGAGTTACTCGAGCTCGACAAG
TGGGCCAGCCTCCAGAGGAGTTACTCTCGAAAAATTATCATCTCGAAAACGAAGTGGCTCGGCTCAAAAA
GCAAGAACGAACAAGAACTCCTCGAACTGGACAAGTGGGCATCTCTCGAGAAGAGCTATTATCCAAAAAC
TACCACCTCGAAAACGAGGTGGCACGCCTCAAAAAGCAAGAACGAGCAAGAATTGTTGGAACTCGACAAG
TGGGCAAGCCTTCAGAAGAGCTGCTATCCAAGAATTATCATCTCGAGAACGAGGTGGCGCGTCTCAAGAA
ACAAGAACGAGCAAGAATTACTCGAACTCGACAAGTGGGCTTCTCTCGAGAGGAACTGCTCTCGAAGAAC
TATCATCTGGAAAACGAGGTCGCTCGACTCAAAAAGCAAAAACGAACAGGAGCTGCTGGAGTTGGACAAG
TGGGCCAGCCTCCAGAGGAACTACTTTCAAAGAATTACCACCTCGAAAACGAAGTTGCTCGACTCAAAAA
GCAAGAACGAACAGGAATTACTCGAACTCGACAAGTGGGCATCTCTCCAGAAGAATTACTCAGCAAAAAT
TATCATCTGGAAAACGAGGTGGCGAGACTCAAAAAGCAAGAACGAGCAGGAACTCCTCGAATTGGACAAG
TGGGCAAGCCTGCAGAAGAGTTGCTATCGAAAAATTATCATCTGGAGAACGAAGTTGCAAGGCTCAAAAA
GGAAAAACGAGCAAGAACTACTCGAACTCGACAAGTGGGCTTCTCTGCAGAGGAGTTGCTCTCGAAAAAC
TACCACTTGGAAAACGAGGTCGCGAGGCTCAAAAAGCAAAAACGAACAAGAGCTGCTCGAGCTGGACAAG
TGGGCCAGCCTGGAGAGGAGTTACTCAGCAAAAACTATCATCTCGAGAACGAAGTCGCGCGCCTCAAGAA
AGAAGAACGAACAAGAACTACTCGAACTGGACAAGTGGGCATCTCTGCAGAAGAACTCTTATCGAAGAAC
TACCACCTCGAAAACGAGGTCGCCAGGCTCAAAAAGGAAGAACGAGCAGGAACTGCTGGAGCTGGACAAG
TGGGCCTCTCTTCAGAGGAACTCCTCAGCAAGAACTACCACTTGGAGAACGAGGTCGCGAGACTCAAGAA
AGAAAAACGAACAAGAGCTACTCGAGCTCGACAAGTGGGCCTCCCTTCAGAGGAATTACTCAGCAAGAAT
TATCATTTGGAGAACGAAGTCGCCAGGCTCAAGAAACAAAAACGAACAGGAATTACTCGAGCTGGACAAG
TGGGCAAGCCTGGAGAGGAATTACTCAGCAAAAACTACCACTTGGAAAACGAAGTCGCCAGGCTCAAAAA
AGAAAAACGAACAGGAGTTACTGGAGCTCGACAAGTGGGCTTCTCTGCAGAAGAGTTACTCAGCAAAAAT
TACCACTTGGAGAACGAAGTGGCAAGGCTCAAGAAAGAAGAACGAGCAGGAACTGCTGGAGCTCGACAAG
TGGGCCTCTTTGCGGAGGAGCTCTTATCGAAGAACTACCACCTCGAGAACGAAGTCGCCCGCCTCAAGAA
ACAAAAACGAACAGGAGCTACTCGAGTTGGACAAGTGGGCCTCCCTGGAGAAGAGCTCCTCAGCAAGAAC
TACCACTTGGAAAACGAGGTGGCACGCCTCAAGAAACAAAAACGAACAAGAACTCCTCGAGTTGGACAAG
TGGGCAAGCCTCGAGAAGAGTTACTATCCAAGAATTATCATCTCGAGAACGAGGTGGCTCGACTCAAAAA
GCAAAAACGAACAGGAGCTCCTGGAGCTCGACAAGTGGGCTTCTCTCCAGAGGAACTCCTGTCGAAGAAC
TATCATCTCGAAAACGAGGTTGCAAGACTCAAAAAGGAAGAACGAGCAGGAACTCCTGGAGCTCGACAAG
TGGGCCTCTCTGGAGAGGAACTACTCTCAAAGAATTACCACCTGGAAAACGAAGTTGCACGTCTCAAGAA
ACAAAAACGAACAGGAGTTACTGGAGCTCGACAAGTGGGCCTCCCTCGAGAAGAACTGCTCTCAAAAAAT
TATCATTTGGAAAACGAGGTTGCACGTCTCAAAAAGGAAAAACGAACAAGAATTACTCGAGCTCGACAAG
TGGGCAAGCCTTCAGAGGAACTTCTGTCGAAAAATTATCATCTCGAGAACGAAGTTGCCCGACTCAAAAA
GAAAAAACGAACAAGAGTTACTGGAGCTGGACAAGTGGGCTTCTCTGGGGTTCGAAGCAGGGGCACGCGG
TCCGGGGTTCGAAGGGAGGAACTTCTCAGCAAGAATTATCATTTGGAGAACGAAGTGGCTCGTCTCAAGA
AACAAAAACGAACAGGAACTCCTGGAATTGGACAAGTGGGCAAGCCTTCAGAAGAACTGCTTTCAAAGAA
TTACCATCTGGAAAACGAGGTTGCCAGACTCAAGAAGCAAGAACGAGCAGGAATTACTCGAATTGGACAA
GTGGGCCTCCCTCCAGAGGAGTTGCTCAGCAAGAATTATCATTTGGAGAACGAAGTTGCACGACTCAAGA
AAGAAGAACGAACAGGAGTTACTCGAGCTCGACAAGTGGGCCAGCCTCCAGAGGAATTACTCTCGAAAAA
TTATCATCTCGAAAACGAAGTGGCCCGGCTCAAAAAGCAAGAACGAACAGGAACTCCTCGAGCTCGACAA
GTGGGCCTCCCTCGAGAGGAACTATTATCCAAGAACTACCACCTCGAAAACGAGGTGGCACGCCTCAAGA
AGCAAAAACGAACAGGAATTGTTGGAACTCGACAAGTGGGCAAGCCTTCAGAGGAACTACTATCCAAAAA
TTATCATCTCGAGAACGAGGTGGCGCGTCTCAAAAAGCAAAAACGAGCAGGAACTACTGGAACTCGACAA
GTGGGCCTCCCTCGAGAGGAATTGCTCTCGAAGAACTATCATCTGGAGAACGAGGTCGCTCGACTCAAGA
AGCAAGAACGAACAGGAGCTGCTGGAACTGGACAAGTGGGCCAGCCTCCAGAAGAACTTCTTTCAAAAAA
TTACCACCTCGAAAACGAAGTTGCGCGACTCAAAAAGCAAAAACGAGCAGGAGCTCCTCGAACTCGACAA
GTGGGCATCTCTCCAGAGGAGTTACTCAGCAAGAATTATCATCTGGAAAACGAGGTGGCGAGACTCAAAA
AGCAAGAACGAGCAAGAGCTCCTCGAGCTGGACAAGTGGGCATCCCTGCAGAAGAGTTACTCAGGAAAAA
TTATCATCTGGAAAACGAAGTTGCAAGGCTCAAAAAGGAAGAACGAACAGGAGCTACTCGAACTCGACAA
GTGGGCATCCCTGCAGAGGAGCTGCTCAGGAAAAACTACCACTTGGAAAACGAGGTCGCGAGGCTCAAGA
AGCAAGAACGAGCAGGAACTGCTCGAGCTGGACAAGTGGGCCAGCCTGGAGAAGAGCTTCTCAGCAAGAA
CTATCATCTCGAGAACGAAGTCGCGCGCCTCAAGAAGGAAAAACGAGCAAGAACTACTCGAGCTCGACAA
GTGGGCAAGCCTGCAGGGCGTACGGGGACCGGTGGAGCGAGCTCATTCGGGAGAACATGCACATCAAGCT
ATACATGGAGGGCACCGTGGACAACCATCACTTCAAGTGCACATCCGAGGGCGAAGGCAAGCCCTACGAG
GGCACCCAGACCATCAGAATCAAGGTGGTCGAGGGCGGCCCTCTCCCCTTCGCCTTCGACATCCTGGCTA
CGAGCTTCCTCTACGGCAGCAAGACCTTCATCAACCACACCCAGGGCATCCCCGACTTCTTCAAGCAGTC
CTTCCCTCAGGGCTTCACATGGGAGAGAGTCACCACATACGAAGACGGGGGCGTGCTCACCGCTACCCAG
GACACCAGCCTCCAGGACGGCTGCCTCATCTACAACGTCAAGATCAGAGGGGTCAACTTCACATCCAACG
GCCCTGTCATGCAGAAGAAAACACTCGGCTGGGAGGCCTTCACCGAGACGCTGTACCCCGCCGACGGCGG
CCTGGAAGGCAGAAACGACATGGCCCTCAAGCTCGTGGGCGGGAGCCATCTCATCGCAAACATCAAGACC
ACATACAGATCCAAGAAACCCGCAAAGAACCTCAAGATGCCTGGCGTCTACTATGTGGACTACAGACTGG
AAAGAATCAAGGAGGCCAACAACGAGACCTACGTCGAGCAGCACGAGGTGGCAGTGGCCAGATACTGCGA
CCTCCCAAGCAAACTGGGGCACAAACTCAATCCGCGGGGGTGAGTGAGTGAGGGGCTAGCCCGGTTGTAC
AGGTACCGGATCCTAAGGTACCTAATTGCCTAGAAAGGAGCAGACGATATGGCGTCGCTCCCTGCAGGTC
GACTCTAGAAACCAGCAGAGCATATGGGCTCGCTGGCTGCAGTATTCCCGGGTTCATTAGATCCTAAGGT
ACCTAATTGCCTAGAAAGGAGCAGACGATATGGCGTCGCTCCCTGCAGGTCGACTCTAGAAACCAGCAGA
GCATATGGGCTCGCTGGCTGCAGTATTCCCGGGTTCATTAGATCCTAAGGTACCTAATTGCCTAGAAAGG
AGCAGACGATATGGCGTCGCTCCCTGCAGGTCGACTCTAGAAACCAGCAGAGCATATGGGCTCGCTGGCT
GCAGTATTCCCGGGTTCATTAGATCCTAAGGTACCTAATTGCCTAGAAAGGAGCAGACGATATGGCGTCG
CTCCCTGCAGGTCGACTCTAGAAACCAGCAGAGCATATGGGCTCGCTGGCTGCAGTATTCCCGGGTTCAT
TAGATCCTAAGGTACCTAATTGCCTAGAAAGGAGCAGACGATATGGCGTCGCTCCCTGCAGGTCGACTCT
AGAAACCAGCAGAGCATATGGGCTCGCTGGCTGCAGTATTCCCGGGTTCATTAGATCCTAAGGTACCTAA
TTGCCTAGAAAGGAGCAGACGATATGGCGTCGCTCCCTGCAGGTCGACTCTAGAAACCAGCAGAGCATAT
GGGCTCGCTGGCTGCAGTATTCCCGGGTTCATTAGATCCTAAGGTACCTAATTGCCTAGAAAGGAGCAGA
CGATATGGCGTCGCTCCCTGCAGGTCGACTCTAGAAACCAGCAGAGCATATGGGCTCGCTGGCTGCAGTA
TTCCCGGGTTCATTAGATCCTAAGGTACCTAATTGCCTAGAAAGGAGCAGACGATATGGCGTCGCTCCCT
GCAGGTCGACTCTAGAAACCAGCAGAGCATATGGGCTCGCTGGCTGCAGTATTCCCGGGTTCATTAGATC
CTAAGGTACCTAATTGCCTAGAAAGGAGCAGACGATATGGCGTCGCTCCCTGCAGGTCGACTCTAGAAAC
CAGCAGAGCATATGGGCTCGCTGGCTGCAGTATTCCCGGGTTCATTAGATCCTAAGGTACCTAATTGCCT
AGAAAGGAGCAGACGATATGGCGTCGCTCCCTGCAGGTCGACTCTAGAAACCAGCAGAGCATATGGGCTC
GCTGGCTGCAGTATTCCCGGGTTCATTAGATCCTAAGGTACCTAATTGCCTAGAAAGGAGCAGACGATAT
GGCGTCGCTCCCTGCAGGTCGACTCTAGAAACCAGCAGAGCATATGGGCTCGCTGGCTGCAGTATTCCCG
GGTTCATTAGATCCTAAGGTACCTAATTGCCTAGAAAGGAGCAGACGATATGGCGTCGCTCCCTGCAGGT
CGACTCTAGAAACCAGCAGAGCATATGGGCTCGCTGGCTGCAGTATTCCCGGGTTCATTAGATCTCGCGA
AGGGCGAATTCACGAGGCGCGCCCGGATCGCGATCGCAATCTTAATTAACTCGAGTCTAGAGGGCCCGTT
TAAACCCGCTGATCAGCCTCGACTGTGCCTTCTAGTTGCCAGCCATCTGTTGTTTGCCCCTCCCCCGTGC
CTTCCTTGACCCTGGAAGGTGCCACTCCCACTGTCCTTTCCTAATAAAATGAGGAAATTGCATCGCATTG
TCTGAGTAGGTGTCATTCTATTCTGGGGGGTGGGGTGGGGCAGGACAGCAAGGGGGAGGATTGGGAAGAC
AATAGCAGGCATGCTGGGGATGCGGTGGGCTCTATGGCTTCTGAGGCGGAAAGAACCAGCTGGGGCTCTA
GGGGGTATCCCC
[124 nt withheld, positions 7573-7696]
C
[91 nt withheld, positions 7698-7788]
A
[49 nt withheld, positions 7790-7838]
CCTTTGACGTTGGAGTCCACGTTCTTT
[37 nt withheld, positions 7866-7902]
ACCCTATCTCGGTCTATTCTTTTGATTTATAAGGGATTTTGCCGATTTCGGCCTATTGGTTAAAAAATGA
GCTGATTTAACAAAAATTTAACGCGAATTAATTCTGTGGAATGTGTGTCAGTTAGGGTGTGGAAAGTCCC
CAGGCTCCCCAGCAGGCAGAAGTATGCAAAGCATGCATCTCAATTAGTCAGCAACCAGGTGTGGAAAGTC
CCCAGGCTCCCCAGCAGGCAGAAGTATGCAAAGCATGCATCTCAATTAGTCAGCAACCATAGTCCCGCCC
CTAACTCCGCCCATCCCGCCCCTAACTCCGCCCAGTTCCGCCCATTCTCCGCCCCATGGCTGACTAATTT
TTTTTATTTATGCAGAGGCCGAGGCCGCCTCTGCCTCTGAGCTATTCCAGAAGTAGTGAGGAGGCTTTTT
TGGAGGCCTAGGCTTTTGCAAAAAGCTCCCGGGAGCTTGTATATCCATTTTCGGATCTGATCAGCACGTG
TTGACAATTAATCATCGGCATAGTATATCGGCATAGTATAATACGACAAGGTGAGGAACTAAACCATGGC
CAAGTTGACCAGTGCCGTTCCGGTGCTCACCGCGCGCGACGTCGCCGGAGCGGTCGAGTTCTGGACCGAC
CGGCTCGGGTTCTCCCGGGACTTCGTGGAGGACGACTTCGCCGGTGTGGTCCGGGACGACGTGACCCTGT
TCATCAGCGCGGTCCAGGACCAGGTGGTGCCGGACAACACCCTGGCCTGGGTGTGGGTGCGCGGCCTGGA
CGAGCTGTACGCCGAGTGGTCGGAGGTCGTGTCCACGAACTTCCGGGACGCCTCCGGGCCGGCCATGACC
GAGATCGGCGAGCAGCCGTGGGGGCGGGAGTTCGCCCTGCGCGACCCGGCCGGCAACTGCGTGCACTTCG
TGGCCGAGGAGCAGGACTGACACGTGCTACGAGATTTCGATTCCACCGCCGCCTTCTATGAAAGGTTGGG
CTTCGGAATCGTTTTCCGGGACGCCGGCTGGATGATCCTCCAGCGCGGGGATCTCATGCTGGAGTTCTTC
GCCCACCCCAACTTGTTTATTGCAGCTTATAATGGTTACAAATAAAGCAATAGCATCACAAATTTCACAA
ATAAAGCATTTTTTTCACTGCATTCTAGTTGTGGTTTGTCCAAACTCATCAATGTATCTTATCATGTCTG
TATACCGTCGACCTCTAGCTAGAGCTTGGCGTAATCATGGTCATAGCTGTTTCCTGTGTGAAATTGTTAT
CCGCTCACAATTCCACACAACATACGAGCCGGAAGCATAAAGTGTAAAGCCTGGGGTGCCTAATGAGTGA
GCTAACTCACATTAATTGCGTTGCGCTCACTGCCCGCTTTCCAGTCGGGAAACCTGTCGTGCCAGCTGCA
TTAATGAATCGGCCAACGCGCGGGGAGAGGCGGTTTGCGTATTGGGCGCTCTTCCGCTTCCTCGCTCACT
GACTCGCTGCGCTCGGTCGTTCGGCTGCGGCGAGCGGTATCAGCTCACTCAAAGGCGGTAATACGGTTAT
CCACAGAATCAGGGGATAACGCAGGAAAGAACATGTGAGCAAAAGGCCAGCAAAAGGCCAGGAACCGTAA
AAAGGCCGCGTTGCTGGCGTTTTTCCATAGGCTCCGCCCCCCTGACGAGCATCACAAAAATCGACGCTCA
AGTCAGAGGTGGCGAAACCCGACAGGACTATAAAGATACCAGGCGTTTCCCCCTGGAAGCTCCCTCGTGC
GCTCTCCTGTTCCGACCCTGCCGCTTACCGGATACCTGTCCGCCTTTCTCCCTTCGGGAAGCGTGGCGCT
TTCTCATAGCTCACGCTGTAGGTATCTCAGTTCGGTGTAGGTCGTTCGCTCCAAGCTGGGCTGTGTGCAC
GAACCCCCCGTTCAGCCCGACCGCTGCGCCTTATCCGGTAACTATCGTCTTGAGTCCAACCCGGTAAGAC
ACGACTTATCGCCACTGGCAGCAGCCACTGGTAACAGGATTAGCAGAGCGAGGTATGTAGGCGGTGCTAC
AGAGTTCTTGAAGTGGTGGCCTAACTACGGCTACACTAGAAGAACAGTATTTGGTATCTGCGCTCTGCTG
AAGCCAGTTACCTTCGGAAAAAGAGTTGGTAGCTCTTGATCCGGCAAACAAACCACCGCTGGTAGCGGTG
GTTTTTTTGTTTGCAAGCAGCAGATTACGCGCAGAAAAAAAGGATCTCAAGAAGATCCTTTGATCTTTTC
TACGGGGTCTGACGCTCAGTGGAACGAAAACTCACGTTAAGGGATTTTGGTCATGAGATTATCAAAAAGG
ATCTTCACCTAGATCCTTTTAAATTAAAAATGAAGTTTTAAATCAATCTAAAGTATATATGAGTAAACTT
GGTCTGACAGTTACCAATGCTTAATCAGTGAGGCACCTATCTCAGCGATCTGTCTATTTCGTTCATCCAT
AGTTGCCTGACTCCCCGTCGTGTAGATAACTACGATACGGGAGGGCTTACCATCTGGCCCCAGTGCTGCA
ATGATACCGCGAGACCCACGCTCACCGGCTCCAGATTTATCAGCAATAAACCAGCCAGCCGGAAGGGCCG
AGCGCAGAAGTGGTCCTGCAACTTTATCCGCCTCCATCCAGTCTATTAATTGTTGCCGGGAAGCTAGAGT
AAGTAGTTCGCCAGTTAATAGTTTGCGCAACGTTGTTGCCATTGCTACAGGCATCGTGGTGTCACGCTCG
TCGTTTGGTATGGCTTCATTCAGCTCCGGTTCCCAACGATCAAGGCGAGTTACATGATCCCCCATGTTGT
GCAAAAAAGCGGTTAGCTCCTTCGGTCCTCCGATCGTTGTCAGAAGTAAGTTGGCCGCAGTGTTATCACT
CATGGTTATGGCAGCACTGCATAATTCTCTTACTGTCATGCCATCCGTAAGATGCTTTTCTGTGACTGGT
GAGTACTCAACCAAGTCATTCTGAGAATAGTGTATGCGGCGACCGAGTTGCTCTTGCCCGGCGTCAATAC
GGGATAATACCGCGCCACATAGCAGAACTTTAAAAGTGCTCATCATTGGAAAACGTTCTTCGGGGCGAAA
ACTCTCAAGGATCTTACCGCTGTTGAGATCCAGTTCGATGTAACCCACTCGTGCACCCAACTGATCTTCA
GCATCTTTTACTTTCACCAGCGTTTCTGGGTGAGCAAAAACAGGAAGGCAAAATGCCGCAAAAAAGGGAA
TAAGGGCGACACGGAAATGTTGAATACTCATACTCTTCCTTTTTCAATATTATTGAAGCATTTATCAGGG
TTATTGTCTCATGAGCGGATACATATTTGAATGTATTTAGAAAAATAAACAAATAGGGGTTCCGCGCACA
TTTCCCCGAAAAGTGCCACCTGACGTC
